Addgene plasmid #139670: pTFUbiCre
Purpose: Expression cassette for Cre recombinase in T-DNA vector
Depositing lab: James Birchler. Depositing organization: University of Missouri at Columbia. Publication: In vivo modification of a maize engineered minichromosome. Gaeta RT, Masonbrink RE, Zhao C, Sanyal A, Krishnaswamy L, Birchler JA. Chromosoma. 2013 Jun;122(3):221-32. doi: 10.1007/s00412-013-0403-3. Epub 2013 Mar 22. PubMed 23519820.
Backbone
  Vector backbone: pTF101
  Backbone size w/o insert (bp): 9189
  Total vector size (bp): 12635
  Vector type: Plant Expression
Growth in bacteria
  Bacterial resistance: Spectinomycin, 50 μg/mL
  Growth temperature: 37°C
  Growth strain: DH5alpha
  Copy number: High Copy
Gene/Insert
  Gene/Insert name: Cre recombinase
  Species: bacteriophage p1
  Insert size (bp): 1032
  Promoter: Maize Ubiquitin
  Cloning method: Gibson Cloning
  Sequencing primers: 5′ GATGCTCACCCTGTTGTTTGGTGT; 3′ AACGTGGGTAGCACCAAAAC
Terms and licenses: Academic/Nonprofit Terms; Industry Terms: Not Available to Industry
Depositor comments: Mutation A207T in Cre
How to cite: pTFUbiCre was a gift from James Birchler (Addgene plasmid # 139670 ; http://n2t.net/addgene:139670 ; RRID:Addgene_139670)
