[The description below was written by a language model from this plasmid's Addgene catalogue record and pLannotate feature annotations shown in this document.]
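Description:
pTFUbiCre is a binary T-DNA plant expression vector built on the pTF101 backbone, designed to deliver a Cre recombinase expression cassette into plants by Agrobacterium-mediated transformation. The backbone carries two replication systems. A ColE1/pBR322-type origin with the bom mobilisation region supports high-copy propagation in E. coli. The pVS1 origin, with its RepA replication protein and StaA stability protein, maintains the plasmid in Agrobacterium. Bacterial selection relies on the aadA aminoglycoside adenylyltransferase gene, which confers spectinomycin (and streptomycin) resistance. The catalogue lists a total size of about 12.6 kb, which is close to the length of the sequenced record.

Two plant cassettes lie between the nopaline-type left and right T-DNA border repeats. Near the left border, a CaMV 35S promoter followed by a tobacco etch virus-type 5' leader drives the bar gene. This gene encodes phosphinothricin acetyltransferase and allows selection of transformed plant tissue on glufosinate or bialaphos. The feature table does not annotate a terminator for this cassette. The payload is in the opposite orientation: the maize polyubiquitin (Ubi) promoter, a strong constitutive promoter widely used in monocots, drives the bacteriophage P1 Cre coding sequence and is followed by the nopaline synthase terminator and polyadenylation signal. The depositor notes an A207T substitution in Cre. Residual lacZα, lac promoter/operator and lacI fragments are leftovers of the original cloning site.

Cre catalyses site-specific recombination between loxP sites, so plants expressing it can be used to excise, invert or rearrange loxP-flanked sequences in vivo. The associated publication concerns in vivo modification of an engineered maize minichromosome.
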