Features (pLannotate 1.2.2; 25 found; start..end, strand, type, name):
    227..628     +  CDS            Y4CG_SINFN (fragment): Protein inferred from homology: Swiss-Prot protein existence level 3. From Sinorhizobium fredii (strain NBRC 101917 / NGR234).
   1188..1817    +  CDS            pVS1 StaA: stability protein from the Pseudomonas plasmid pVS1 (Heeb et al., 2000)
   2246..3319    +  CDS            pVS1 RepA: replication protein from the Pseudomonas plasmid pVS1 (Heeb et al., 2000)
   3385..3579    +  rep_origin     pVS1 oriV: origin of replication for the Pseudomonas plasmid pVS1 (Heeb et al., 2000)
   3782..3821    +  CDS            rop (fragment): Rop protein, which maintains plasmids at low copy number; rop
   3923..4063    +  misc_feature   bom: basis of mobility region from pBR322
   4249..4837    -  rep_origin     ori: high-copy-number ColE1/pMB1/pBR322/pUC origin of replication
   5083..5870    -  CDS            SmR (fragment): aminoglycoside adenylyltransferase (Murphy, 1985); aadA; confers resistance to spectinomycin and streptomycin
   5881..5937    -  CDS            GmR (fragment): gentamycin acetyltransferase; aacC1; confers resistance to gentamycin
   6113..6136    -  promoter       Pc promoter (fragment): intI1 (promoter lies within the coding sequence); class 1 integron promoter
   6395..6419    +  misc_feature   LB T-DNA repeat: left border repeat from nopaline C58 T-DNA
   6497..6651    -  CDS            lacZα (fragment): LacZα fragment of β-galactosidase; lacZ fragment
   7220..7768    -  CDS            bar: PAT_STRHY - Experimental evidence at protein level: Swiss-Prot protein existence level 1. Inactivates phosphinothricin (PPT) by transfer of an acetyl group from acetyl CoA. Can also acetylate demethylphosphinothricin but not PTT or glutamate. This enzyme is an effector of phosphinothricin tripeptide (PTT or bialaphos) resistance. From Streptomyces hygroscopicus. Introduced by genetic manipulation and expressed in glufosinate-tolerant maize by Dekalb Genetics.
   7843..7879    -  ncRNA          PK1-TEV CVMV: Accession: RF01102 - 5'-leader pseudoknot of TEV/CVMV
   7920..8264    -  promoter       CaMV 35S promoter: strong constitutive promoter from cauliflower mosaic virus
   7921..7967    -  promoter       minimal CaMV 35S promoter: minimal 35S promoter from cauliflower mosaic virus
   8362..10354   +  promoter       Ubi promoter: maize polyubiquitin gene promoter
  10388..11419   +  CDS            Cre: site-specific recombinase Cre is a site-specific recombinase from bacteriophage P1. Recombination occurs at loxP sequences.
  11427..11573   +  CDS            nos (fragment): DHNO_AGRT7 - Protein inferred from homology: Swiss-Prot protein existence level 3. From Agrobacterium tumefaciens (strain T37).
  11597..11849   +  terminator     NOS terminator: nopaline synthase terminator and poly(A) signal
  12234..12256   -  protein_bind   lac operator (fragment): The lac repressor binds to the lac operator to inhibit transcription in E. coli. This inhibition can be relieved by adding lactose or isopropyl-β-D-thiogalactopyranoside (IPTG). lac repressor encoded by lacI
  12260..12290   -  promoter       lac promoter: promoter for the E. coli lac operon
  12305..12326   -  protein_bind   CAP binding site: CAP binding activates transcription in the presence of cAMP. E. coli catabolite activator protein
  12339..12427   -  CDS            lacI (fragment): lac repressor; lacI; The lac repressor binds to the lac operator to inhibit transcription in E. coli. This inhibition can be relieved by adding lactose or isopropyl-β-D-thiogalactopyranoside (IPTG).
  12484..12508   +  misc_feature   RB T-DNA repeat: right border repeat from nopaline C58 T-DNA
>Addgene plasmid #139670 | pTFUbiCre | addgene full sequence | sequence record 276376 | Addgene NGS Result
AAGTACTTTGATCCAACCCCTCCGCTGCTATAGTGCAGTCGGCTTCTGACGTTCAGTGCAGCCGTCTTCT
GAAAACGACATGTCGCACAAGTCCTAAGTTACGCGACAGGCTGCCGCCCTGCCCTTTTCCTGGCGTTTTC
TTGTCGCGTGTTTTAGTCGCATAAAGTAGAATACTTGCGACTAGAACCGGAGACATTACGCCATGAACAA
GAGCGCCGCCGCTGGCCTGCTGGGCTATGCCCGCGTCAGCACCGACGACCAGGACTTGACCAACCAACGG
GCCGAACTGCACGCGGCCGGCTGCACCAAGCTGTTTTCCGAGAAGATCACCGGCACCAGGCGCGACCGCC
CGGAGCTGGCCAGGATGCTTGACCACCTACGCCCTGGCGACGTTGTGACAGTGACCAGGCTAGACCGCCT
GGCCCGCAGCACCCGCGACCTACTGGACATTGCCGAGCGCATCCAGGAGGCCGGCGCGGGCCTGCGTAGC
CTGGCAGAGCCGTGGGCCGACACCACCACGCCGGCCGGCCGCATGGTGTTGACCGTGTTCGCCGGCATTG
CCGAGTTCGAGCGTTCCCTAATCATCGACCGCACCCGGAGCGGGCGCGAGGCCGCCAAGGCCCGAGGCGT
GAAGTTTGGCCCCCGCCCTACCCTCACCCCGGCACAGATCGCGCACGCCCGCGAGCTGATCGACCAGGAA
GGCCGCACCGTGAAAGAGGCGGCTGCACTGCTTGGCGTGCATCGCTCGACCCTGTACCGCGCACTTGAGC
GCAGCGAGGAAGTGACGCCCACCGAGGCCAGGCGGCGCGGTGCCTTCCGTGAGGACGCATTGACCGAGGC
CGACGCCCTGGCGGCCGCCGAGAATGAACGCCAAGAGGAACAAGCATGAAACCGCACCAGGACGGCCAGG
ACGAACCGTTTTTCATTACCGAAGAGATCGAGGCGGAGATGATCGCGGCCGGGTACGTGTTCGAGCCGCC
CGCGCACGTCTCAACCGTGCGGCTGCATGAAATCCTGGCCGGTTTGTCTGATGCCAAGCTGGCGGCCTGG
CCGGCCAGCTTGGCCGCTGAAGAAACCGAGCGCCGCCGTCTAAAAAGGTGATGTGTATTTGAGTAAAACA
GCTTGCGTCATGCGGTCGCTGCGTATATGATGCGATGAGTAAATAAACAAATACGCAAGGGGAACGCATG
AAGGTTATCGCTGTACTTAACCAGAAAGGCGGGTCAGGCAAGACGACCATCGCAACCCATCTAGCCCGCG
CCCTGCAACTCGCCGGGGCCGATGTTCTGTTAGTCGATTCCGATCCCCAGGGCAGTGCCCGCGATTGGGC
GGCCGTGCGGGAAGATCAACCGCTAACCGTTGTCGGCATCGACCGCCCGACGATTGACCGCGACGTGAAG
GCCATCGGCCGGCGCGACTTCGTAGTGATCGACGGAGCGCCCCAGGCGGCGGACTTGGCTGTGTCCGCGA
TCAAGGCAGCCGACTTCGTGCTGATTCCGGTGCAGCCAAGCCCTTACGACATATGGGCCACCGCCGACCT
GGTGGAGCTGGTTAAGCAGCGCATTGAGGTCACGGATGGAAGGCTACAAGCGGCCTTTGTCGTGTCGCGG
GCGATCAAAGGCACGCGCATCGGCGGTGAGGTTGCCGAGGCGCTGGCCGGGTACGAGCTGCCCATTCTTG
AGTCCCGTATCACGCAGCGCGTGAGCTACCCAGGCACTGCCGCCGCCGGCACAACCGTTCTTGAATCAGA
ACCCGAGGGCGACGCTGCCCGCGAGGTCCAGGCGCTGGCCGCTGAAATTAAATCAAAACTCATTTGAGTT
AATGAGGTAAAGAGAAAATGAGCAAAAGCACAAACACGCTAAGTGCCGGCCGTCCGAGCGCACGCAGCAG
CAAGGCTGCAACGTTGGCCAGCCTGGCAGACACGCCAGCCATGAAGCGGGTCAACTTTCAGTTGCCGGCG
GAGGATCACACCAAGCTGAAGATGTACGCGGTACGCCAAGGCAAGACCATTACCGAGCTGCTATCTGAAT
ACATCGCGCAGCTACCAGAGTAAATGAGCAAATGAATAAATGAGTAGATGAATTTTAGCGGCTAAAGGAG
GCGGCATGGAAAATCAAGAACAACCAGGCACCGACGCCGTGGAATGCCCCATGTGTGGAGGAACGGGCGG
TTGGCCAGGCGTAAGCGGCTGGGTTGTCTGCCGGCCCTGCAATGGCACTGGAACCCCCAAGCCCGAGGAA
TCGGCGTGAGCGGTCGCAAACCATCCGGCCCGGTACAAATCGGCGCGGCGCTGGGTGATGACCTGGTGGA
GAAGTTGAAGGCCGCGCAGGCCGCCCAGCGGCAACGCATCGAGGCAGAAGCACGCCCCGGTGAATCGTGG
CAAGCGGCCGCTGATCGAATCCGCAAAGAATCCCGGCAACCGCCGGCAGCCGGTGCGCCGTCGATTAGGA
AGCCGCCCAAGGGCGACGAGCAACCAGATTTTTTCGTTCCGATGCTCTATGACGTGGGCACCCGCGATAG
TCGCAGCATCATGGACGTGGCCGTTTTCCGTCTGTCGAAGCGTGACCGACGAGCTGGCGAGGTGATCCGC
TACGAGCTTCCAGACGGGCACGTAGAGGTTTCCGCAGGGCCGGCCGGCATGGCCAGTGTGTGGGATTACG
ACCTGGTACTGATGGCGGTTTCCCATCTAACCGAATCCATGAACCGATACCGGGAAGGGAAGGGAGACAA
GCCCGGCCGCGTGTTCCGTCCACACGTTGCGGACGTACTCAAGTTCTGCCGGCGAGCCGATGGCGGAAAG
CAGAAAGACGACCTGGTAGAAACCTGCATTCGGTTAAACACCACGCACGTTGCCATGCAGCGTACGAAGA
AGGCCAAGAACGGCCGCCTGGTGACGGTATCCGAGGGTGAAGCCTTGATTAGCCGCTACAAGATCGTAAA
GAGCGAAACCGGGCGGCCGGAGTACATCGAGATCGAGCTAGCTGATTGGATGTACCGCGAGATCACAGAA
GGCAAGAACCCGGACGTGCTGACGGTTCACCCCGATTACTTTTTGATCGATCCCGGCATCGGCCGTTTTC
TCTACCGCCTGGCACGCCGCGCCGCAGGCAAGGCAGAAGCCAGATGGTTGTTCAAGACGATCTACGAACG
CAGTGGCAGCGCCGGAGAGTTCAAGAAGTTCTGTTTCACCGTGCGCAAGCTGATCGGGTCAAATGACCTG
CCGGAGTACGATTTGAAGGAGGAGGCGGGGCAGGCTGGCCCGATCCTAGTCATGCGCTACCGCAACCTGA
TCGAGGGCGAAGCATCCGCCGGTTCCTAATGTACGGAGCAGATGCTAGGGCAAATTGCCCTAGCAGGGGA
AAAAGGTCGAAAAGGTCTCTTTCCTGTGGATAGCACGTACATTGGGAACCCAAAGCCGTACATTGGGAAC
CGGAACCCGTACATTGGGAACCCAAAGCCGTACATTGGGAACCGGTCACACATGTAAGTGACTGATATAA
AAGAGAAAAAAGGCGATTTTTCCGCCTAAAACTCTTTAAAACTTATTAAAACTCTTAAAACCCGCCTGGC
CTGTGCATAACTGTCTGGCCAGCGCACAGCCGAAGAGCTGCAAAAAGCGCCTACCCTTCGGTCGCTGCGC
TCCCTACGCCCCGCCGCTTCGCGTCGGCCTATCGCGGCCGCTGGCCGCTCAAAAATGGCTGGCCTACGGC
CAGGCAATCTACCAGGGCGCGGACAAGCCGCGCCGTCGCCACTCGACCGCCGGCGCCCACATCAAGGCAC
CCTGCCTCGCGCGTTTCGGTGATGACGGTGAAAACCTCTGACACATGCAGCTCCCGGAGACGGTCACAGC
TTGTCTGTAAGCGGATGCCGGGAGCAGACAAGCCCGTCAGGGCGCGTCAGCGGGTGTTGGCGGGTGTCGG
GGCGCAGCCATGACCCAGTCACGTAGCGATAGCGGAGTGTATACTGGCTTAACTATGCGGCATCAGAGCA
GATTGTACTGAGAGTGCACCATATGCGGTGTGAAATACCGCACAGATGCGTAAGGAGAAAATACCGCATC
AGGCGCTCTTCCGCTTCCTCGCTCACTGACTCGCTGCGCTCGGTCGTTCGGCTGCGGCGAGCGGTATCAG
CTCACTCAAAGGCGGTAATACGGTTATCCACAGAATCAGGGGATAACGCAGGAAAGAACATGTGAGCAAA
AGGCCAGCAAAAGGCCAGGAACCGTAAAAAGGCCGCGTTGCTGGCGTTTTTCCATAGGCTCCGCCCCCCT
GACGAGCATCACAAAAATCGACGCTCAAGTCAGAGGTGGCGAAACCCGACAGGACTATAAAGATACCAGG
CGTTTCCCCCTGGAAGCTCCCTCGTGCGCTCTCCTGTTCCGACCCTGCCGCTTACCGGATACCTGTCCGC
CTTTCTCCCTTCGGGAAGCGTGGCGCTTTCTCATAGCTCACGCTGTAGGTATCTCAGTTCGGTGTAGGTC
GTTCGCTCCAAGCTGGGCTGTGTGCACGAACCCCCCGTTCAGCCCGACCGCTGCGCCTTATCCGGTAACT
ATCGTCTTGAGTCCAACCCGGTAAGACACGACTTATCGCCACTGGCAGCAGCCACTGGTAACAGGATTAG
CAGAGCGAGGTATGTAGGCGGTGCTACAGAGTTCTTGAAGTGGTGGCCTAACTACGGCTACACTAGAAGG
ACAGTATTTGGTATCTGCGCTCTGCTGAAGCCAGTTACCTTCGGAAAAAGAGTTGGTAGCTCTTGATCCG
GCAAACAAACCACCGCTGGTAGCGGTGGTTTTTTTGTTTGCAAGCAGCAGATTACGCGCAGAAAAAAAGG
ATCTCAAGAAGATCCTTTGATCTTTTCTACGGGGTCTGACGCTCAGTGGAACGAAAACTCACGTTAAGGG
ATTTTGGTCATGCATGATATATCTCCCAATTTGTGTAGGGCTTATTATGCACGCTTAAAAATAATAAAAG
CAGACTTGACCTGATAGTTTGGCTGTGAGCAATTATGTGCTTAGTGCATCTAACGCTTGAGTTAAGCCGC
GCCGCGAAGCGGCGTCGGCTTGAACGAATTTCTAGCTAGACATTATTTGCCGACTACCTTGGTGATCTCG
CCTTTCACGTAGTGGACAAATTCTTCCAACTGATCTGCGCGCGAGGCCAAGCGATCTTCTTCTTGTCCAA
GATAAGCCTGTCTAGCTTCAAGTATGACGGGCTGATACTGGGCCGGCAGGCGCTCCATTGCCCAGTCGGC
AGCGACATCCTTCGGCGCGATTTTGCCGGTTACTGCGCTGTACCAAATGCGGGACAACGTAAGCACTACA
TTTCGCTCATCGCCAGCCCAGTCGGGCGGCGAGTTCCATAGCGTTAAGGTTTCATTTAGCGCCTCAAATA
GATCCTGTTCAGGAACCGGATCAAAGAGTTCCTCCGCCGCTGGACCTACCAAGGCAACGCTATGTTCTCT
TGCTTTTGTCAGCAAGATAGCCAGATCAATGTCGATCGTGGCTGGCTCGAAGATACCTGCAAGAATGTCA
TTGCGCTGCCATTCTCCAAATTGCAGTTCGCGCTTAGCTGGATAACGCCACGGAATGATGTCGTCGTGCA
CAACAATGGTGACTTCTACAGCGCGGAGAATCTCGCTCTCTCCAGGGGAAGCCGAAGTTTCCAAAAGGTC
GTTGATCAAAGCTCGCCGCGTTGTTTCATCAAGCCTTACGGTCACCGTAACCAGCAAATCAATATCACTG
TGTGGCTTCAGGCCGCCATCCACTGCGGAGCCGTACAAATGTACGGCCAGCAACGTCGGTTCGAGATGGC
GCTCGATGACGCCAACTACCTCTGATAGTTGAGTCGATACTTCGGCGATCACCGCTTCCCCCATGATGTT
TAACTTTGTTTTAGGGCGACTGCCCTGCTGCGTAACATCGTTGCTGCTCCATAACATCAAACATCGACCC
ACGGCGTAACGCGCTTGCTGCTTGGATGCCCGAGGCATAGACTGTACCCCAAAAAAACAGTCATAACAAG
CCATGAAAACCGCCACTGCGCCGTTACCACCGCTGCGTTCGGTCAAGGTTCTGGACCAGTTGCGTGAGCG
CATACGCTACTTGCATTACAGCTTACGAACCGAACAGGCTTATGTCCACTGGGTTCGTGCCCGAATTGAT
CACAGGCAGCAACGCTCTGTCATCGTTACAATCAACATGCTACCCTCCGCGAGATCATCCGTGTTTCAAA
CCCGGCAGCTTAGTTGCCGTTCTTCCGAATAGCATCGGTAACATGAGCAAAGTCTGCCGCCTTACAACGG
CTCTCCCGCTGACGCCGTCCCGGACTGATGGGCTGCCTGTATCGAGTGGTGATTTTGTGCCGAGCTGCCG
GTCGGGGAGCTGTTGGCTGGCTGGTGGCAGGATATATTGTGGTGTAAACAAATTGACGCTTAGACAACTT
AATAACACATTGCGGACGTTTTTAATGTACTGAATTAACGCCGAATTGCTCTAGCATTCGCCATTCAGGC
TGCGCAACTGTTGGGAAGGGCGATCGGTGCGGGCCTCTTCGCTATTACGCCAGCTGGCGAAAGGGGGATG
TGCTGCAAGGCGATTAAGTTGGGTAACGCCAGGGTTTTCCCAGTCACGACGTTGTAAAACGACGGCCAGT
GCCAAGCTAATTCGCTTCAAGACGTGCTCAAATCACTATTTCCACACCCCTATATTTCTATTGCACTCCC
TTTTAACTGTTTTTTATTACAAAAATGCCCTGGAAAATGCACTCCCTTTTTGTGTTTGTTTTTTTGTGAA
ACGATGTTGTCAGGTAATTTATTTGTCAGTCTACTATGGTGGCCCATTATATTAATAGCAACTGTCGGTC
CAATAGACGACGTCGATTTTCTGCATTTGTTTAACCACGTGGATTTTATGACATTTTATATTAGTTAATT
TGTAAAACCTACCCAATTAAAGACCTCATATGTTCTAAAGACTAATACTTAATGATAACAATTTTCTTTT
AGTGAAGAAAGGGATAATTAGTAAATATGGAACAAGGGCAGAAGATTTATTAAAGCCGCGTAAGAGACAA
CAAGTAGGTACGTGGAGTGTCTTAGGTGACTTACCCACATAACATAAAGTGACATTAACAAACATAGCTA
ATGCTCCTATTTGAATAGTGCATATCAGCATACCTTATTACATATAGATAGGAGCAAACTCTAGCTAGAT
TGTTGAGCAGATCTCGGTGACGGGCAGGACCGGACGGGGCGGTACCGGCAGGCTGAAGTCCAGCTGCCAG
AAACCCACGTCATGCCAGTTCCCGTGCTTGAAGCCGGCCGCCCGCAGCATGCCGCGGGGGGCATATCCGA
GCGCCTCGTGCATGCGCACGCTCGGGTCGTTGGGCAGCCCGATGACAGCGACCACGCTCTTGAAGCCCTG
TGCCTCCAGGGACTTCAGCAGGTGGGTGTAGAGCGTGGAGCCCAGTCCCGTCCGCTGGTGGCGGGGGGAG
ACGTACACGGTCGACTCGGCCGTCCAGTCGTAGGCGTTGCGTGCCTTCCAGGGGCCCGCGTAGGCGATGC
CGGCGACCTCGCCGTCCACCTCGGCGACGAGCCAGGGATAGCGCTCCCGCAGACGGACGAGGTCGTCCGT
CCACTCCTGCGGTTCCTGCGGCTCGGTACGGAAGTTGACCGTGCTTGTCTCGATGTAGTGGTTGACGATG
GTGCAGACCGCCGGCATGTCCGCCTCGGTGGCACGGCGGATGTCGGCCGGGCGTCGTTCTGGGCTCATGG
TAGATCCCCCGTTCGTAAATGGTGAAAATTTTCAGAAAATTGCTTTTGCTTTAAAAGAAATGATTTAAAT
TGCTGCAATAGAAGTAGAATGCTTGATTGCTTGAGATTCGTTTGTTTTGTATATGTTGTGTTGAGAATTA
ATTCTCGAGGTCCTCTCCAAATGAAATGAACTTCCTTATATAGAGGAAGGGTCTTGCGAAGGATAGTGGG
ATTGTGCGTCATCCCTTACGTCAGTGGAGATATCACATCAATCCACTTGCTTTGAAGACGTGGTTGGAAC
GTCTTCTTTTTCCACGATGCTCCTCGTGGGTGGGGGTCCATCTTTGGGACCACTGTCGGCAGAGGCATCT
TCAACGATGGCCTTTCCTTTATCGCAATGATGGCATTTGTAGGAGCCACCTTCCTTTTCCACTATCTTCA
CAATAAAGTGACAGATAGCTGGGCAATGGAATCCGAGGAGGTTTCCGGATATTACCCTTTGTTGAAAAGT
CTCAATTGCCCTTTGGTCTTCTGAGACTGTATCTTTGATATTTTTGGAGTAGACAAGTGTGTCGTGCTCC
ACCATGTTGACCGGCATGCAAGCTTGCATGCCTGCAGTGCAGCGTGACCCGGTCGTGCCCCTCTCTAGAG
ATAATGAGCATTGCATGTCTAAGTTATAAAAAATTACCACATATTTTTTTTGTCACACTTGTTTGAAGTG
CAGTTTATCTATCTTTATACATATATTTAAACTTTACTCTACGAATAATATAATCTATAGTACTACAATA
ATATCAGTGTTTTAGAGAATCATATAAATGAACAGTTAGACATGGTCTAAAGGACAATTGAGTATTTTGA
CAACAGGACTCTACAGTTTTATCTTTTTAGTGTGCATGTGTTCTCCTTTTTTTTTGCAAATAGCTTCACC
TATATAATACTTCATCCATTTTATTAGTACATCCATTTAGGGTTTAGGGTTAATGGTTTTTATAGACTAA
TTTTTTTAGTACATCTATTTTATTCTATTTTAGCCTCTAAATTAAGAAAACTAAAACTCTATTTTAGTTT
TTTTATTTAATAATTTAGATATAAAATAGAATAAAATAAAGTGACTAAAAATTAAACAAATACCCTTTAA
GAAATTAAAAAAACTAAGGAAACATTTTTCTTGTTTCGAGTAGATAATGCCAGCCTGTTAAACGCCGTCG
ACGAGTCTAACGGACACCAACCAGCGAACCAGCAGCGTCGCGTCGGGCCAAGCGAAGCAGACGGCACGGC
ATCTCTGTCGCTGCCTCTGGACCCCTCTCGAGAGTTCCGCTCCACCGTTGGACTTGCTCCGCTGTCGGCA
TCCAGAAATTGCGTGGCGGAGCGGCAGACGTGAGCCGGCACGGCAGGCGGCCTCCTCCTCCTCTCACGGC
ACCGGCAGCTACGGGGGATTCCTTTCCCACCGCTCCTTCGCTTTCCCTTCCTCGCCCGCCGTAATAAATA
GACACCCCCTCCACACCCTCTTTCCCCAACCTCGTGTTGTTCGGAGCGCACACACACACAACCAGATCTC
CCCCAAATCCACCCGTCGGCACCTCCGCTTCAAGGTACGCCGCTCGTCCTCCCCCCCCCCCCNTCTCTAC
CTTCTCTAGATCGGCGTTCCGGTCCATGGTTAGGGCCCGGTAGTTCTACTTCTGTTCATGTTTGTGTTAG
ATCCGTGTTTGTGTTAGATCCGTGCTGCTAGCGTTCGTACACGGATGCGACCTGTACGTCAGACACGTTC
TGATTGCTAACTTGCCAGTGTTTCTCTTTGGGGAATCCTGGGATGGCTCTAGCCGTTCCGCAGACGGGAT
CGATTTCATGATTTTTTTTGTTTCGTTGCATAGGGTTTGGTTTGCCCTTTTCCTTTATTTCAATATATGC
CGTGCACTTGTTTGTCGGGTCATCTTTTCATGCTTTTTTTTGTCTTGGTTGTGATGATGTGGTCTGGTTG
GGCGGTCGTTCTAGATCGGAGTAGAATTCTGTTTCAAACTACCTGGTGGATTTATTAATTTTGGATCTGT
ATGTGTGTGCCATACATATTCATAGTTACGAATTGAAGATGATGGATGGAAATATCGATCTAGGATAGGT
ATACATGTTGATGCGGGTTTTACTGATGCATATACAGAGATGCTTTTTGTTCGCTTGGTTGTGATGATGT
GGTGTGGTTGGGCGGTCGTTCATTCGTTCTAGATCGGAGTAGAATACTGTTTCAAACTACCTGGTGTATT
TATTAATTTTGGAACTGTATGTGTGTGTCATACATCTTCATAGTTACGAGTTTAAGATGGATGGAAATAT
CGATCTAGGATAGGTATACATGTTGATGTGGGTTTTACTGATGCATATACATGATGGCATATGCAGCATC
TATTCATATGCTCTAACCTTGAGTACCTATCTATTATAATAAACAAGTATGTTTTATAATTATTTTGATC
TTGATATACTTGGATGATGGCATATGCAGCAGCTATATGTGGATTTTTTTAGCCCTGCCTTCATACGCTA
TTTATTTGCTTGGTACTGTTTCTTTTGTCGATGCTCACCCTGTTGTTTGGTGTTACTTCTGCAGGTCGAC
TCTAGAGGATCCCCGGGTACCGTTGACATGTCCAATTTACTGACCGTACACCAAAATTTGCCTGCATTAC
CGGTCGATGCAACGAGTGATGAGGTTCGCAAGAACCTGATGGACATGTTCAGGGATCGCCAGGCGTTTTC
TGAGCATACCTGGAAAATGCTTCTGTCCGTTTGCCGGTCGTGGGCGGCATGGTGCAAGTTGAATAACCGG
AAATGGTTTCCCGCAGAACCTGAAGATGTTCGCGATTATCTTCTATATCTTCAGGCGCGCGGTCTGGCAG
TAAAAACTATCCAGCAACATTTGGGCCAGCTAAACATGCTTCATCGTCGGTCCGGGCTGCCACGACCAAG
TGACAGCAATGCTGTTTCACTGGTTATGCGGCGGATCCGAAAAGAAAACGTTGATGCCGGTGAACGTGCA
AAACAGGCTCTAGCGTTCGAACGCACTGATTTCGACCAGGTTCGTTCACTCATGGAAAATAGCGATCGCT
GCCAGGATATACGTAATCTGGCATTTCTGGGGATTGCTTATAACACCCTGTTACGTATAGCCGAAATTGC
CAGGATCAGGGTTAAAGATATCTCACGTACTGACGGTGGGAGAATGTTAATCCATATTGGCAGAACGAAA
ACGCTGGTTAGCACCACAGGTGTAGAGAAGGCACTTAGCCTGGGGGTAACTAAACTGGTCGAGCGATGGA
TTTCCGTCTCTGGTGTAGCTGATGATCCGAATAACTACCTGTTTTGCCGGGTCAGAAAAAATGGTGTTGC
CGCGCCATCTGCCACCAGCCAGCTATCAACTCGCGCCCTGGAAGGGATTTTTGAAGCAACTCATCGATTG
ATTTACGGCGCTAAGGATGACTCTGGTCAGAGATACCTGGCCTGGTCTGGACACAGTGCCCGTGTCGGAG
CCGCGCGAGATATGGCCCGCGCTGGAGTTTCAATACCGGAGATCATGCAAGCTGGTGGCTGGACCAATGT
AAATATTGTCATGAACTATATCCGTAACCTGGATAGTGAAACAGGGGCAATGGTGCGCCTGCTGGAAGAT
GGCGATTAGTAAGAATTCGCATGCATTCATCAATATTATTCATGCGGGGAAAGGCAAGATTAATCCAACT
GGCAAATCATCCAGCGTGATTGGTAACTTCAGTTCCAGCGACTTGATTCGTTTTGGTGCTACCCACGTTT
TCAATAAGGACGAGATGGTGGAGTAAAGAAGGAGTGCGTCGAAGCAGATCGTTCAAACATTTGGCAATAA
AGTTTCTTAAGATTGAATCCTGTTGCCGGTCTTGCGATGATTATCATATAATTTCTGTTGAATTACGTTA
AGCATGTAATAATTAACATGTAATGCATGACGTTATTTATGAGATGGGTTTTTATGATTAGAGTCCCGCA
ATTATACATTTAATACGCGATAGAAAACAAAATATAGCGCGCAAACTAGGATAAATTATCGCGCGCGGTG
TCATCTATGTTACTAGATCGATCAAACTTCGGCACTGTGTAATGACGATGAGCAATCGAGAGGCTGACTA
ACAAAAGGTATGCCCAAAAACAACCTCTCCAAACTGTTTCGAATTGGAAGTTTCTGCTCATGCCGACAGG
CATAACTTAGATATTCGCGGGCTATTCCCACTAATTCGTCCTGCTGGTTTGCGCCAAGATAAATCAGTGC
ATCTCCTTACAAGTTCCTCTGTCTTGTGAAATGAACTGCTGACTGCCCCCCAAGAAAGCCTCCTCATCTC
CCAGTTGGCGGCGGCTGATACACCATCGAAAACCCACGTCCGAACACTTGATACATGTGCCTGAGAAATA
GGGGTCGACCCGAGCTCGAATTCGTAATCATGTCATAGCTGTTTCCTGTGTGAAATTGTTATCCGCTCAC
AATTCCACACAACATACGAGCCGGAAGCATAAAGTGTAAAGCCTGGGGTGCCTAATGAGTGAGCTAACTC
ACATTAATTGCGTTGCGCTCACTGCCCGCTTTCCAGTCGGGAAACCTGTCGTGCCAGCTGCATTAATGAA
TCGGCCAACGCGCGGGGAGAGGCGGTTTGCGTATTGGAGCTTGAGCTTGGATCAGATTGTCGTTTCCCGC
CTTCAGTTTAAACTATCAGTGTTTGACAGGATATATTGGCGGGTAAACCTAAGAGAAAAGAGCGTTTATT
AGAATAATCGGATATTTAAAAGGGCGTGAAAAGGTTTATCCGTTCGTCCATTTGTATGTGCATGCCAACC
ACAGGGTTCCCCTCGGGATCAAAGTACTTTAAAGTACTTTAAAGTACTTTA
